>Addgene plasmid #127594 | pBT2-4xUAS:NICD-P2A-mRFP | addgene full sequence | sequence record 382208 | Addgene NGS Result
TAATACGACTCACTATAGGGCGAATTGGAGCTCCAGAGGTGTAAAAAGTACTCAAAAATTTTACTCAAGT
GAAAGTACAAGTACTTAGGGAAAATTTTACTCAATTAAAAGTAAAAGTATCTGGCTAGAATCTTACTTGA
GTAAAAGTAAAAAAGTACTCCATTAAAATTGTACTTGAGTATTAAGGAAGTAAAAGTAAAAGCAAGAAAG
AAAACTAGAGATTCTTGTTTAAGCTTTTAATCTCAAAAAACATTAAATGAAATGCATACAAGGTTTTATC
CTGCTTTAGAACTGTTTGTATTTAATTATCAAACTATAAGACAGACAATCTAATGCCAGTACACGCTACT
CAAAGTTGTAAAACCTCAGATTTAACTTCAGTAGAAGCTGATTCTCAAAATTGTTAGTGTCAAGCCTAGC
TCTTTTGGGGCTGAAAAGCAATCCTGCAGTGCTGAAAAGCCTCTCACAGGCAGCCGATGCGGGAAGAGGT
GTATTAGTCTTGATAGAGAGGCTGCAAATAGCAGGAAACGTGAGCAGAGACAGATCTTACGAAGTTATAG
ATCCTCTAGCGATAAGCTTGATATCGAATTCGAGTTGGCGCGCCTGTCATTCTAAATCTCTCTTTCAGCC
TAAAGCTTTTTCCCCGTATCCCCCCAGGTGTCTGCAGGCTCAAAGAGCAGCGAGAAGCGTTCAGAGGAAA
GCGATCCCGTGCCACCTTCCCCGTGCCCGGGCTGTCCCCGCACGCTGCCGGCTCGGGGATGCGGGGGGAG
CGCCGGACCGGAGCGGAGCCCCGGGCGGCTCGCTGCTGCCCCCTAGCGGGGGAGGGACGTAATTACATCC
CTGGGGGCTTTGGGAGGGGGCTGTCCCCGTGAGCTCCCAGGCGCGCCTGTCATTCTAAATCTCTCTTTCA
GCCTAAAGCTTTTTCCCCGTATCCCCCCAGGTGTCTGCAGGCTCAAAGAGCAGCGAGAAGCGTTCAGAGG
AAAGCGATCCCGTGCCACCTTCCCCGTGCCCGGGCTGTCCCCGCACGCTGCCGGCTCGGGGATGCGGGGG
GAGCGCCGGACCGGAGCGGAGCCCCGGGCGGCTCGCTGCTGCCCCCTAGCGGGGGAGGGACGTAATTACA
TCCCTGGGGGCTTTGGGGGGGGGCTGTCCCCGTGAGCTCAATAAAAGAGCCCACAACCCCTCACTCGGCG
CGCCAGTCCTCCGATAGACTGCGTCGCCCGGGTACCCGTGTATCCAATAAACCCCTCGAGGTCGACGGTA
TCGATAAGCTTGATATCGAATTCCTGCAGCCCGGGGGATCACGCGGCCATCAAGCTTAGGCCTCCACGGT
GGCTTCTAATCCGTGAGTCCTAGCGGGTGACAGCCCTCCGTCTTCACAGGCGGAGGAGAGTCTTCCGTAG
GGTTCCTCGGAGTACTGTCCTCCGACGCGTGCAAGGGTCGACTCTAGAGGGTATATAATGGATCCCATCG
CGTCTCAGCCTCACTTTGAGCTCCTCCACACGAATTCCCTCGACCTCGAAGACGCGTGGATCCACCGGTC
GCCACCATGGTGGTCGTCTCCAGGAAGAGGAAGCGGGAACATGGCCAGCTTTGGTTCCCCGAGGGATTTA
AAGTCAACGAACCCAAAAAGAAGAGGAGAGAACCAGTGGGAGAGGACTCTGTCGGACTCAAGCCTTTGAA
AAACTCAGACAGCTCTCTGATGGATGAACAGCTGAGCGAATGGGCTGAAGACGACACCAATAAACGATTC
CGGTTTGAGGGGCAGAGCATTCTGGAGATGAGCGGTCAGTTGGATCACCGTCAGTGGACTCAGCAGCATC
TGGACGCTGCAGACCTGCGCTTGAACTCGATGGCTCCGACGCCGCCGCAGGGGCAGATCGAAAACGACTG
CATGGACGTCAATGTCCGCGGGCCTGACGGATTCACTCCACTGATGATCGCATCGTGTAGCGGCGGCGGT
CTTGAAAATGAAAACGGCGAAGCAGAAGAAGATCCGTCCGCTGACGTGATCACAGATTTTATTTATCACG
GAGCCAACCTGCACAATCAGACAGACCGCACAGGCGAGACCGCACTTCATCTGGCAGCACGATACGCTCG
CTCGGATGCTGCTAAACGTCTGCTGGAGTCGTGCGCCGATGCTAATGTGCAGGATAACATGGGCCGGACA
CCGCTGCACGCCGCCGTCGCTGCTGATGCACAGGGAGTCTTCCAGATCCTCATTCGGAACCGAGCGACGG
ATCTAGACGCCCGCATGCATGATGGGACGACGCCGCTGATTCTGGCCACCCGATTGGCTGTTGAGGGAAT
GGTGGAGGAGCTCATTAACTGCCATGCAGATCCGAATGCTGTTGATGATTCAGGTAAATCAGCTCTTCAC
TGGGCGGCTGCTGTTAATAATGTGGATGCTGCTGTCGTGCTGTTGAAGAATGGAGCTAATAAAGATCTGC
AGAATAATAAGGAGGAAACGCCTCTTTTCCTCGCTGCTCGTGAGGGAAGTTACGAAACGGCTAAAGTCCT
GCTTGATCACTTGGCCAATCGGGATATTGCAGATCACCTGGACCAGCTGCCCCGGGACATCGCTCATGAG
CGCATGCACCACGATATCGTGCGTCTGTTGGAGGAATATAACCTTGTCCGAAGCCCCCCGCTACCCTTAT
CACCCCCGCTCTGCTGCCCAAACACATACCTGGGCATCAAACCCAGCCCAGGAAACAACAACAACACGGC
TAAGAAAACACGCAAACCCGGAGGAAAAGGTGTTGGAGGGAAAGACAGCGGGAAGGACATCAGAACCAAA
AAGAAAAAGAGCGGAGATGGCAAAAACGGCGGGATTATGGAAGTGGGCGTCCTCTCGCCTGTTGATTCGC
TGGAGTCTCCACACGGCTACCTATCAGACGTCTCGTCTCCGCCCATGATGACATCACCCTTCCAGCAGTC
TCCGCCCATCAGTTTAAATCAGCTCCAGGGATTGGCCGACTCCCACATGGGTGGAGCTCTTCAGGGTTTA
GGGAAGCCTTTTGACTCCGCCCCTCGTTTATCCCATCTGCCGGTGGCCAACAATGTGGGTGGAGCTCAAG
CAGGCGCTTGTGATTGGCTGCAAAGGGTGCAGCAGCAGCAGCAACAACAACAACAACAACAGCAGGCAGG
CATGCTAATGCCTACAATGCTCTCTGCTACTAATATGCCACAAGTCATGGGCTATCCCACCATGCAAAGC
AGCCATCTTGGTGCACCGTCACACATGATCGCCCATCAAAACATGGCGCCAATGCAGCACCAAAACATCT
CGCATCACTTCCTCGGGGACCTCAGTGGGCTGGATCTTCAGTCAAGCTCAGGACACGCCCCCATTCAGAC
CATCCTACCGCAGGACAGCCAGCGCATGGCTCCGCCTATTTCTAGCACGCAGTTTCTGACTCCGCCTTCT
CAGCATAGCTATTCTAACCCTATGGACAACACACCCAATCACCAGCAGGTCCCAGACCACCCGTTCCTCA
CACCCTCGGCCGGGTCTCCCGACCAATGGTCCAGCTCATCTCCACATTCCAACTTGTCTGATTGGTCGGA
AGGAATCTCGAGCCCGCCCACCAGTATGCAGATGAACCATATTCCAGAAGCCTTCAAGACCGGTGGATCC
CTCGAGCCCGGGTCTAGAGGAGCTACTAACTTCAGCCTGCTGAAGCAGGCTGGAGACGTGGAGGAGAACC
CTGGACCTAGATCCATGGCCTCCTCCGAGGACGTCATCAAGGAGTTCATGCGCTTCAAGGTGCGCATGGA
GGGCTCCGTGAACGGCCACGAGTTCGAGATCGAGGGCGAGGGCGAGGGCCGCCCCTACGAGGGCACCCAG
ACCGCCAAGCTGAAGGTGACCAAGGGCGGCCCCCTGCCCTTCGCCTGGGACATCCTGTCCCCTCAGTTCC
AGTACGGCTCCAAGGCCTACGTGAAGCACCCCGCCGACATCCCCGACTACTTGAAGCTGTCCTTCCCCGA
GGGCTTCAAGTGGGAGCGCGTGATGAACTTCGAGGACGGCGGCGTGGTGACCGTGACCCAGGACTCCTCC
CTGCAGGACGGCGAGTTCATCTACAAGGTGAAGCTGCGCGGCACCAACTTCCCCTCCGACGGCCCCGTAA
TGCAGAAGAAGACCATGGGCTGGGAGGCCTCCACCGAGCGGATGTACCCCGAGGACGGCGCCCTGAAGGG
CGAGATCAAGATGAGGCTGAAGCTGAAGGACGGCGGCCACTACGACGCCGAGGTCAAGACCACCTACATG
GCCAAGAAGCCCGTGCAGCTGCCCGGCGCCTACAAGACCGACATCAAGCTGGACATCACCTCCCACAACG
AGGACTACACCATCGTGGAACAGTACGAGCGCGCCGAGGGCCGCCACTCCACCGGCGCCTAATCGATTCT
AGCTAGAACTATAGTGAGTCGTATTACGTAGATCCAGACATGATAAGATACATTGATGAGTTTGGACAAA
CCACAACTAGAATGCAGTGAAAAAAATGCTTTATTTGTGAAATTTGTGATGCTATTGCTTTATTTGTAAC
CATTATAAGCTGCAATAAACAAGTTAACAACAACAATTGCATTCATTTTATGTTTCAGGTTCAGGGGGAG
GTGTGGGAGGTTTTTTAATTCGCGGCCGCGGCGACTAGTGGGTTTATTGGATACACGGGTACCCGGGCGA
CGCAGTCTATCGGAGGACTGGCGCGCCGAGTGAGGGGTTGTGGGCTCTTTTATTGAGCTCACGGGGACAG
CCCCCCCCCAAAGCCCCCAGGGATGTAATTACGTCCCTCCCCCGCTAGGGGGCAGCAGCGAGCCGCCCGG
GGCTCCGCTCCGGTCCGGCGCTCCCCCCGCATCCCCGAGCCGGCAGCGTGCGGGGACAGCCCGGGCACGG
GGAAGGTGGCACGGGATCGCTTTCCTCTGAACGCTTCTCGCTGCTCTTTGAGCCTGCAGACACCTGGGGG
GATACGGGGAAAAAGCTTTAGGCTGAAAGAGAGATTTAGAATGACAGGCGCGCCTGGGAGCTCACGGGGA
CAGCCCCCTCCCAAAGCCCCCAGGGATGTAATTACGTCCCTCCCCCGCTAGGGGGCAGCAGCGAGCCGCC
CGGGGCTCCGCTCCGGTCCGGCGCTCCCCCCGCATCCCCGAGCCGGCAGCGTGCGGGGACAGCCCGGGCA
CGGGGAAGGTGGCACGGGATCGCTTTCCTCTGAACGCTTCTCGCTGCTCTTTGAGCCTGCAGACACCTGG
GGGGATACGGGGAAAAAGCTTTAGGCTGAAAGAGAGATTTAGAATGACAGGCGCGCCTGGGAGCTCACGG
GGACAGCCCCCTCCCAAAGCCCCCAGGGATGTAATTACGTCCCTCCCCCGCTAGGGGGCAGCAGCGAGCC
GCCCGGGGCTCCGCTCCGGTCCGGCGCTCCCCCCGCATCCCCGAGCCGGCAGCGTGCGGGGACAGCCCGG
GCACGGGGAAGGTGGCACGGGATCGCTTTCCTCTGAACGCTTCTCGCTGCTCTTTGAGCCTGCAGACACC
TGGGGGGATACGGGGAAAAAGCTTTAGGCTGAAAGAGAGATTTAGAATGACAGGCGCGCCAACTCGAATT
CGATATCAAGCTTATCGCTAGAGGATCTATAACTTCGTAGGGCCCGCGGGAGACAGAGGACACATTTCAT
CTTGAATGAATCTTTATTTACACCACTTAAAGAAAAGAATTCGCGAAGATACGGCCACGGGTGCTCTTGA
TCCTGTGGCTGATTTTGGACTGTGCTGCTCGCAGCTGCTGATGAATCACATACTTCCTCCATTTTCTTCC
ACTGATTGACTGTTATAATTTCCCTAATTTCCAGGTCAAGGTGCTGTGCATTGTGGTAATAGATGTGACA
TGACGTCACTTCCAAAGGACCAATGAACATGTCTGACCAATTTCATATAATGTGAAAACGATTTTCATAG
GCAGAATAAATAACATTTAAATTAAACTGGGCATCAGCGCAATTCAATTGGTTTGGTAATAGCAAGGGAA
AATAGAATGAAGTGATCTCCAAAAAATAAGTACTTTTTGACTGTAAATAAAATTGTAAGGAGTAAAAAGT
ACTTTTTTTTCTAAAAAAATGTAATTAAGTAAAAGTAAAAGTATTGATTTTTAATTGTACTCAAGTAAAG
TAAAAATCCCCAAAAATAATACTTAAGTACAGTAATCAAGTAAAATTACTCAAGTACTTTACACCTCTGG
GTACCAGCTTTTGTTCCCTTTAGTGAGGGTTAATTTCGAGCTTGGCGTAATCATGGTCATAGCTGTTTCC
TGTGTGAAATTGTTATCCGCTCACAATTCCACACAACATACGAGCCGGAAGCATAAAGTGTAAAGCCTGG
GGTGCCTAATGAGTGAGCTAACTCACATTAATTGCGTTGCGCTCACTGCCCGCTTTCCAGTCGGGAAACC
TGTCGTGCCAGCTGCATTAATGAATCGGCCAACGCGCGGGGAGAGGCGGTTTGCGTATTGGGCGCTCTTC
CGCTTCCTCGCTCACTGACTCGCTGCGCTCGGTCGTTCGGCTGCGGCGAGCGGTATCAGCTCACTCAAAG
GCGGTAATACGGTTATCCACAGAATCAGGGGATAACGCAGGAAAGAACATGTGAGCAAAAGGCCAGCAAA
AGGCCAGGAACCGTAAAAAGGCCGCGTTGCTGGCGTTTTTCCATAGGCTCCGCCCCCCTGACGAGCATCA
CAAAAATCGACGCTCAAGTCAGAGGTGGCGAAACCCGACAGGACTATAAAGATACCAGGCGTTTCCCCCT
GGAAGCTCCCTCGTGCGCTCTCCTGTTCCGACCCTGCCGCTTACCGGATACCTGTCCGCCTTTCTCCCTT
CGGGAAGCGTGGCGCTTTCTCATAGCTCACGCTGTAGGTATCTCAGTTCGGTGTAGGTCGTTCGCTCCAA
GCTGGGCTGTGTGCACGAACCCCCCGTTCAGCCCGACCGCTGCGCCTTATCCGGTAACTATCGTCTTGAG
TCCAACCCGGTAAGACACGACTTATCGCCACTGGCAGCAGCCACTGGTAACAGGATTAGCAGAGCGAGGT
ATGTAGGCGGTGCTACAGAGTTCTTGAAGTGGTGGCCTAACTACGGCTACACTAGAAGAACAGTATTTGG
TATCTGCGCTCTGCTGAAGCCAGTTACCTTCGGAAAAAGAGTTGGTAGCTCTTGATCCGGCAAACAAACC
ACCGCTGGTAGCGGTGGTTTTTTTGTTTGCAAGCAGCAGATTACGCGCAGAAAAAAAGGATCTCAAGAAG
ATCCTTTGATCTTTTCTACGGGGTCTGACGCTCAGTGGAACGAAAACTCACGTTAAGGGATTTTGGTCAT
GAGATTATCAAAAAGGATCTTCACCTAGATCCTTTTAAATTAAAAATGAAGTTTTAAATCAATCTAAAGT
ATATATGAGTAAACTTGGTCTGACAGTTACCAATGCTTAATCAGTGAGGCACCTATCTCAGCGATCTGTC
TATTTCGTTCATCCATAGTTGCCTGACTCCCCGTCGTGTAGATAACTACGATACGGGAGGGCTTACCATC
TGGCCCCAGTGCTGCAATGATACCGCGAGACCCACGCTCACCGGCTCCAGATTTATCAGCAATAAACCAG
CCAGCCGGAAGGGCCGAGCGCAGAAGTGGTCCTGCAACTTTATCCGCCTCCATCCAGTCTATTAATTGTT
GCCGGGAAGCTAGAGTAAGTAGTTCGCCAGTTAATAGTTTGCGCAACGTTGTTGCCATTGCTACAGGCAT
CGTGGTGTCACGCTCGTCGTTTGGTATGGCTTCATTCAGCTCCGGTTCCCAACGATCAAGGCGAGTTACA
TGATCCCCCATGTTGTGCAAAAAAGCGGTTAGCTCCTTCGGTCCTCCGATCGTTGTCAGAAGTAAGTTGG
CCGCAGTGTTATCACTCATGGTTATGGCAGCACTGCATAATTCTCTTACTGTCATGCCATCCGTAAGATG
CTTTTCTGTGACTGGTGAGTACTCAACCAAGTCATTCTGAGAATAGTGTATGCGGCGACCGAGTTGCTCT
TGCCCGGCGTCAATACGGGATAATACCGCGCCACATAGCAGAACTTTAAAAGTGCTCATCATTGGAAAAC
GTTCTTCGGGGCGAAAACTCTCAAGGATCTTACCGCTGTTGAGATCCAGTTCGATGTAACCCACTCGTGC
ACCCAACTGATCTTCAGCATCTTTTACTTTCACCAGCGTTTCTGGGTGAGCAAAAACAGGAAGGCAAAAT
GCCGCAAAAAAGGGAATAAGGGCGACACGGAAATGTTGAATACTCATACTCTTCCTTTTTCAATATTATT
GAAGCATTTATCAGGGTTATTGTCTCATGAGCGGATACATATTTGAATGTATTTAGAAAAATAAACAAAT
AGGGGTTCCGCGCACATTTCCCCGAAAAGTGCCACCTAAATTGTAAGCGTTAATATTTTGTTAAAATTCG
CGTTAAATTTTTGTTAAATCAGCTCATTTTTTAACCAATAGGCCGAAATCGGCAAAATCCCTTATAAATC
AAAAGAATAGACCGAGATAGGGT
[37 nt withheld, positions 8564-8600]
AAAGAACGTGGACTCCAACGTCAAAGG
[49 nt withheld, positions 8628-8676]
T
[91 nt withheld, positions 8678-8768]
G
[124 nt withheld, positions 8770-8893]
CCCATTCGCCATTCAGGCTGCGCAACTGTTGGGAAGGGCGATCGGTGCGGGCCTCTTCGCTATTACGCCA
GCTGGCGAAAGGGGGATGTGCTGCAAGGCGATTAAGTTGGGTAACGCCAGGGTTTTCCCAGTCACGACGT
TGTAAAACGACGGCCAGTGAATTG
Features (pLannotate 1.2.2; 23 found; start..end, strand, type, name):
      1..19      +  promoter       T7 promoter: promoter for bacteriophage T7 RNA polymerase
    570..591     -  misc_feature   MCS (fragment): pBluescript multiple cloning site
   1159..1229    +  LTR            5' LTR (truncated) (fragment): truncated long terminal repeat from Moloney murine sarcoma virus
   1242..1300    -  misc_feature   MCS (fragment): pBluescript multiple cloning site
   1352..1370    +  protein_bind   UAS (fragment): upstream activating sequence mediating Gal4-dependent induction Gal4
   1408..1425    +  protein_bind   5X UAS (fragment): five tandem copies of the "ScaI site" 17-mer CGGAGTACTGTCCTCCG, an upstream activating sequence (UAS) that efficiently binds yeast Gal4 (Webster et al., 1988; Pfeiffer et al., 2010) GAL4
   1445..1462    +  promoter       minP (fragment): minimal TATA-box promoter with low basal activity
   1538..3628    +  CDS            notch1 (fragment): NOTC1_XENLA - Also known as xotch. Experimental evidence at protein level: Swiss-Prot protein existence level 1. Functions as a receptor for membrane-bound ligands Jagged-1 (JAG1), Jagged-2 (JAG2) and Delta-1 (DLL1) to regulate cell-fate determination. Upon ligand activation through the released notch intracellular domain (NICD) it forms a transcriptional activator complex with RBPJ/RBPSUH and activates genes of the enhancer of split locus. Affects the implementation of differentiation, proliferation and apoptotic programs. Involved in angiogenesis; negatively regulates endothelial cell prolif
   3725..4402    +  CDS            mRFP1: monomeric derivative of DsRed (Campbell et al., 2002) mammalian codon-optimized
   4419..4436    -  promoter       T7 promoter (fragment): promoter for bacteriophage T7 RNA polymerase
   4441..4575    -  polyA_signal   SV40 poly(A) signal: SV40 polyadenylation signal
   4675..4745    -  LTR            5' LTR (truncated) (fragment): truncated long terminal repeat from Moloney murine sarcoma virus
   5596..5617    +  misc_feature   MCS (fragment): pBluescript multiple cloning site
   6247..6265    -  promoter       T3 promoter: promoter for bacteriophage T3 RNA polymerase
   6310..6326    -  protein_bind   lac operator: The lac repressor binds to the lac operator to inhibit transcription in E. coli. This inhibition can be relieved by adding lactose or isopropyl-β-D-thiogalactopyranoside (IPTG). lac repressor encoded by lacI
   6334..6364    -  promoter       lac promoter: promoter for the E. coli lac operon
   6379..6400    -  protein_bind   CAP binding site: CAP binding activates transcription in the presence of cAMP. E. coli catabolite activator protein
   6413..6505    -  CDS            lacI (fragment): lac repressor; lacI; The lac repressor binds to the lac operator to inhibit transcription in E. coli. This inhibition can be relieved by adding lactose or isopropyl-β-D-thiogalactopyranoside (IPTG).
   6688..7276    -  rep_origin     ori: high-copy-number ColE1/pMB1/pBR322/pUC origin of replication
   7447..8307    -  CDS            AmpR: β-lactamase; bla; confers resistance to ampicillin, carbenicillin, and related antibiotics
   8308..8412    -  promoter       AmpR promoter: bla
   8465..8893    -  rep_origin     f1 ori (sequence partly withheld): f1 bacteriophage origin of replication; arrow indicates direction of (+) strand synthesis
   8898..9055    -  CDS            lacZα (fragment): LacZα fragment of β-galactosidase; lacZ fragment
