>Addgene plasmid #127594 | pBT2-4xUAS:NICD-P2A-mRFP Sequencing Result | analyzer sequence | sequence record 253029
CAGAGGTGTAAAGTACTTGAGTAATTTTACTTGATTACTGTACTTAAGTATTATTTTTGGGGATTTTTAC
TTTACTTGAGTACAATTAAAAATCAATACTTTTACTTTTACTTAATTACATTTTTTTAGAAAAAAAAGTA
CTTTTTACTCCTTACAATTTTATTTACAGTCAAAAAGTACTTATTTTTTGGAGATCACTTCATTCTATTT
TCCCTTGCTATTACCAAACCAATTGAATTGCGCTGATGCCCAGTTTAATTTAAATGTTATTTATTCTGCC
TATGAAAATCGTTTTCACATTATATGAAATTGGTCAGACATGTTCATTGGTCCTTTGGAAGTGACGTCAT
GTCACATCTATTACCACAATGCACAGCACCTTGACCTGGAAATTAGGGAAATTATAACAGTCAATCAGTG
GAAGAAAATGGAGGAAGTATGTGATTCATCAGCAGCTGCGAGCAGCACAGTCCAAAATCAGCCACAGGAT
CAAGAGCACCCGTGGCCGTATCTTCGCGAATTCTTTTCTTTAAGTGGTGTAAATAAAGATTCATTCAAGA
TGAAATGTGTCCTCTGTCTCCCGCGGGCCCTACGAAGTTATAGATCCTCTAGCGATAAGCTTGATATCGA
ATTCGAGTTGGCGCGCCTGTCATTCTAAATCTCTCTTTCAGCCTAAAGCTTTTTCCCCGTATCCCCCCAG
GTGTCTGCAGGCTCAAAGAGCAGCGAGAAGCGTTCAGAGGAAAGCGATCCCGTGCCACCTTCCCCGTGCC
CGGGCTGTCCCCGCACGCTGCCGGCTCGGGGATGCGGGGGGAGCGCCGGACCGGAGCGGAGCCCCGGGCG
GCTCGCTGCTGCCCCCTAGCGGGGGAGGGACGTAATTACATCCCTGGGGGCTTTGGGAGGGGGCTGTCCC
CGTGAGCTCCCAGGCGCGCCTGTCATTCTAAATCTCTCTTTCAGCCTAAAGCTTTTTCCCCGTATCCCCC
CAGGTGTCTGCAGGCTCAAAGAGCAGCGAGAAGCGTTCAGAGGAAAGCGATCCCGTGCCACCTTCCCCGT
GCCCGGGCTGTCCCCGCACGCTGCCGGCTCGGGGATGCGGGGGGAGCGCCGGACCGGAGCGGAGCCCCGG
GCGGCTCGCTGCTGCCCCCTAGCGGGGGAGGGACGTAATTACATCCCTGGGGGCTTTGGGGGGGGGCTGT
CCCCGTGAGCTCAATAAAAGAGCCCACAACCCCTCACTCGGCGCGCCAGTCCTCCGATAGACTGCGTCGC
CCGGGTACCCGTGTATCCAATAAACCCCTCGAGGTCGACGGTATCGATAAGCTTGATATCGAATTCCTGC
AGCCCGGGGGATCACGCGGCCATCAAGCTTAGGCCTCCACGGTGGCTTCTAATCCGTGAGTCCTAGCGGG
TGACAGCCCTCCGTCTTCACAGGCGGAGGAGAGTCTTCCGTAGGGTTCCTCGGAGTACTGTCCTCCGACG
CGTGCAAGGGTCGACTCTAGAGGGTATATAATGGATCCCATCGCGTCTCAGCCTCACTTTGAGCTCCTCC
ACACGAATTCCCTCGACCTCGAAGACGCGTGGATCCACCGGGCCACCATGAAGCGGGAACATGGCGCCAA
TGCAGCACCAAAACATCTCGCATCACTTCCTCGGGGACCTCAGTGGGCTGGATCTTCAGTCAAGCTCAGG
ACACGCCCCATTCAGACCATCCTACCGCAGGACAGCCAGCGCATGGCTCCGCCCATTTCTAGCACGCAGT
TTCTGACTCCGCCTTCTCAGCATAGCTATTCTAACCCTATGGACAACACACCCAATCACCAGCAGGTCCC
AGACCACCCGTTCCTCACACCCTCCCCCGGGTCTCCCGACCAATGGTCCAGCTCATCTCCACATTCCAAC
TTGTCTGATTGGTCGGAAGGAATCTCGAGCCCGCCCACCAGTATGCAGATGAACCATATTCCAGAAGCCT
TCAAGACCGGTGGATCCCTCGAGCCCGGGTCTAGAGGAGCTACTAACTTCAGCCTGCTGAAGCAGGCTGG
AGACGTGGAGGAGAACCCTGGACCTAGATCCATGGCCTCCTCCGAGGACGTCATCAAGGAGTTCATGCGC
TTCAAGGTGCGCATGGAGGGCTCCGTGAACGGCCACGAGTTCGAGATCGAGGGCGAGGGCGAGGGCCGCC
CCTACGAGGGCACCCAGACCGCCAAGCTGAAGGTGACCAAGGGCGGCCCCCTGCCCTTCGCCTGGGACAT
CCTGTCCCCTCAGTTCCAGTACGGCTCCAAGGCCTACGTGAAGCACCCCGCCGACATCCCCGACTACTTG
AAGCTGTCCTTCCCCGAGGGCTTCAAGTGGGAGCGCGTGATGAACTTCGAGGACGGCGGCGTGGTGACCG
TGACCCAGGACTCCTCCCTGCAGGACGGCGAGTTCATCTACAAGGTGAAGCTGCGCGGCACCAACTTCCC
CTCCGACGGCCCCGTAATGCAGAAGAAGACCATGGGCTGGGAGGCCTCCACCGAGCGGATGTACCCCGAG
GACGGCGCCCTGAAGGGCGAGATCAAGATGAGGCTGAAGCTGAAGGACGGCGGCCACTACGACGCCGAGG
TCAAGACCACCTACATGGCCAAGAAGCCCGTGCAGCTGCCCGGCGCCTACAAGACCGACATCAAGCTGGA
CATCACCTCCCACAACGAGGACTACACCATCGTGGAACAGTACGAGCGCGCCGAGGGCCGCCACTCCACC
GGCGCCTAATCGATTCTAGCTAGAACTATAGTGAGTCGTATTACGTAGATCCAGACATGATAAGATACAT
TGATGAGTTTGGACAAACCACAACTAGAATGCAGTGAAAAAAATGCTTTATTTGTGAAATTTGTGATGCT
ATTGCTTTATTTGTAACCATTATAAGCTGCAATAAACAAGTTAACAACAACAATTGCATTCATTTTATGT
TTCAGGTTCAGGGGGAGGTGTGGGAGGTTTTTTAATTCGCGGCCGCGGCGACTAGTGGGTTTATTGGATA
CACGGGTACCCGGGCGACGCAGTCTATCGGAGGACTGGCGCGCCGAGTGAGGGGTTGTGGGCTCTTTTAT
TGAGCTCACGGGGACAGCCCCCCCCCAAAGCCCCCAGGGATGTAATTACGTCCCTCCCCCGCTAGGGGGC
AGCAGCGAGCCGCCCGGGGCTCCGCTCCGGTCCGGCGCTCCCCCCGCATCCCCGAGCCGGCAGCGTGCGG
GGACAGCCCGGGCACGGGGAAGGTGGCACGGGATCGCTTTCCTCTGAACGCTTCTCGCTGCTCTTTGAGC
CTGCAGACACCTGGGGGGATACGGGGMWAWMGSWKKASKSKSRMRSMGAGWKWKRGRWTGWSRGSYSYKY
YATKGAGCTCACGGGGACAGCCCCCYCCCAAAGCCCCCAGGGATGTAATTACGTCCCTCCCCCGCTAGGG
GGCAGCAGCGAGCCGCCCGGGGCTCCGCTCCGGTCCGGCGCTCCCCCCGCATCCCCGAGCCGGCAGCGTG
CGGGGACAGCCCGGGCACGGGGAAGGTGGCACGGGATCGCTTTCCTCTGAACGCTTCTCGCTGCTCTTTG
AGCCTGCAGACACCTGGGGGGATACGGGGAAAAAGCTTTAGGCTGAAAGAGAGATTTAGAATGACAGGCG
CGCCAACTCGAATTCGATATCAAGCTTATCGCTAGAGGATCTATAACTTCGTAAGATCTGTCTCTGCTCA
CGTTTCCTGCTATTTGCAGCCTCTCTATCAAGACTAATACACCTCTTCCCGCATCGGCTGCCTGTGAGAG
GCTTTTCAGCACTGCAGGATTGCTTTTCAGCCCCAAAAGAGCTAGGCTTGACACTAACAATTTTGAGAAT
CAGCTTCTACTGAAGTTAAATCTGAGGTTTTACAACTTTGAGTAGCGTGTACTGGCATTAGATTGTCTGT
CTTATAGTTTGATAATTAAATACAAACAGTTCTAAAGCAGGATAAAACCTTGTATGCATTTCATTTAATG
TTTTTTGAGATTAAAAGCTTAAACAAGAATCTCTAGTTTTCTTTCTTGCTTTTACTTTTACTTCCTTAAT
ACTCAAGTACAATTTTAATGGAGTACTTTTTTACTTTTACTCAAGTAAGATTCTAGCCAGATACTTTTAC
TTTTAATTGAGTAAAATTTTCCCTAAGTACTTGTACTTTCACTTGAGTAAAATTTTTGAGTACTTTTTAC
ACCTCTGGAGCTCCAATTCGCCCTATAGTGAGTCGTATTACAATTCACTGGCCGTCGTTTTACAACGTCG
TGACTGGGAAAACCCTGGCGTTACCCAACTTAATCGCCTTGCAGCACATCCCCCTTTCGCCAGCTGGCGT
AATAGCGAAGAGGCCCGCACCGATCGCCCTTCCCAACAGTTGCGCAGCCTGAATGGCGAATGGG
[124 nt withheld, positions 4405-4528]
C
[91 nt withheld, positions 4530-4620]
A
[49 nt withheld, positions 4622-4670]
CCTTTGACGTTGGAGTCCACGTTCTTT
[37 nt withheld, positions 4698-4734]
ACCCTATCTCGGTCTATTCTTTTGATTTATAAGGGATTTTGCCGATTTCGGCCTATTGGTTAAAAAATGA
GCTGATTTAACAAAAATTTAACGCGAATTTTAACAAAATATTAACGCTTACAATTTAGGTGGCACTTTTC
GGGGAAATGTGCGCGGAACCCCTATTTGTTTATTTTTCTAAATACATTCAAATATGTATCCGCTCATGAG
ACAATAACCCTGATAAATGCTTCAATAATATTGAAAAAGGAAGAGTATGAGTATTCAACATTTCCGTGTC
GCCCTTATTCCCTTTTTTGCGGCATTTTGCCTTCCTGTTTTTGCTCACCCAGAAACGCTGGTGAAAGTAA
AAGATGCTGAAGATCAGTTGGGTGCACGAGTGGGTTACATCGAACTGGATCTCAACAGCGGTAAGATCCT
TGAGAGTTTTCGCCCCGAAGAACGTTTTCCAATGATGAGCACTTTTAAAGTTCTGCTATGTGGCGCGGTA
TTATCCCGTATTGACGCCGGGCAAGAGCAACTCGGTCGCCGCATACACTATTCTCAGAATGACTTGGTTG
AGTACTCACCAGTCACAGAAAAGCATCTTACGGATGGCATGACAGTAAGAGAATTATGCAGTGCTGCCAT
AACCATGAGTGATAACACTGCGGCCAACTTACTTCTGACAACGATCGGAGGACCGAAGGAGCTAACCGCT
TTTTTGCACAACATGGGGGATCATGTAACTCGCCTTGATCGTTGGGAACCGGAGCTGAATGAAGCCATAC
CAAACGACGAGCGTGACACCACGATGCCTGTAGCAATGGCAACAACGTTGCGCAAACTATTAACTGGCGA
ACTACTTACTCTAGCTTCCCGGCAACAATTAATAGACTGGATGGAGGCGGATAAAGTTGCAGGACCACTT
CTGCGCTCGGCCCTTCCGGCTGGCTGGTTTATTGCTGATAAATCTGGAGCCGGTGAGCGTGGGTCTCGCG
GTATCATTGCAGCACTGGGGCCAGATGGTAAGCCCTCCCGTATCGTAGTTATCTACACGACGGGGAGTCA
GGCAACTATGGATGAACGAAATAGACAGATCGCTGAGATAGGTGCCTCACTGATTAAGCATTGGTAACTG
TCAGACCAAGTTTACTCATATATACTTTAGATTGATTTAAAACTTCATTTTTAATTTAAAAGGATCTAGG
TGAAGATCCTTTTTGATAATCTCATGACCAAAATCCCTTAACGTGAGTTTTCGTTCCACTGAGCGTCAGA
CCCCGTAGAAAAGATCAAAGGATCTTCTTGAGATCCTTTTTTTCTGCGCGTAATCTGCTGCTTGCAAACA
AAAAAACCACCGCTACCAGCGGTGGTTTGTTTGCCGGATCAAGAGCTACCAACTCTTTTTCCGAAGGTAA
CTGGCTTCAGCAGAGCGCAGATACCAAATACTGTTCTTCTAGTGTAGCCGTAGTTAGGCCACCACTTCAA
GAACTCTGTAGCACCGCCTACATACCTCGCTCTGCTAATCCTGTTACCAGTGGCTGCTGCCAGTGGCGAT
AAGTCGTGTCTTACCGGGTTGGACTCAAGACGATAGTTACCGGATAAGGCGCAGCGGTCGGGCTGAACGG
GGGGTTCGTGCACACAGCCCAGCTTGGAGCGAACGACCTACACCGAACTGAGATACCTACAGCGTGAGCT
ATGAGAAAGCGCCACGCTTCCCGAAGGGAGAAAGGCGGACAGGTATCCGGTAAGCGGCAGGGTCGGAACA
GGAGAGCGCACGAGGGAGCTTCCAGGGGGAAACGCCTGGTATCTTTATAGTCCTGTCGGGTTTCGCCACC
TCTGACTTGAGCGTCGATTTTTGTGATGCTCGTCAGGGGGGCGGAGCCTATGGAAAAACGCCAGCAACGC
GGCCTTTTTACGGTTCCTGGCCTTTTGCTGGCCTTTTGCTCACATGTTCTTTCCTGCGTTATCCCCTGAT
TCTGTGGATAACCGTATTACCGCCTTTGAGTGAGCTGATACCGCTCGCCGCAGCCGAACGACCGAGCGCA
GCGAGTCAGTGAGCGAGGAAGCGGAAGAGCGCCCAATACGCAAACCGCCTCTCCCCGCGCGTTGGCCGAT
TCATTAATGCAGCTGGCACGACAGGTTTCCCGACTGGAAAGCGGGCAGTGAGCGCAACGCAATTAATGTG
AGTTAGCTCACTCATTAGGCACCCCAGGCTTTACACTTTATGCTTCCGGCTCGTATGTTGTGTGGAATTG
TGAGCGGATAACAATTTCACACAGGAAACAGCTATGACCATGATTACGCCAAGCTCGAAATTAACCCTCA
CTAAAGGGAACAAAAGCTGGTACC
Features (pLannotate 1.2.2; 23 found; start..end, strand, type, name):
    613..634     -  misc_feature   MCS (fragment): pBluescript multiple cloning site
   1202..1272    +  LTR            5' LTR (truncated) (fragment): truncated long terminal repeat from Moloney murine sarcoma virus
   1285..1343    -  misc_feature   MCS (fragment): pBluescript multiple cloning site
   1395..1413    +  protein_bind   UAS (fragment): upstream activating sequence mediating Gal4-dependent induction Gal4
   1451..1468    +  protein_bind   5X UAS (fragment): five tandem copies of the "ScaI site" 17-mer CGGAGTACTGTCCTCCG, an upstream activating sequence (UAS) that efficiently binds yeast Gal4 (Webster et al., 1988; Pfeiffer et al., 2010) GAL4
   1488..1505    +  promoter       minP (fragment): minimal TATA-box promoter with low basal activity
   1687..1965    +  CDS            notch1a (fragment): NOTC1_DANRE - Also known as notch. Experimental evidence at transcript level: Swiss-Prot protein existence level 2. Functions as a receptor for membrane-bound ligands Jagged-1 (JAG1), Jagged-2 (JAG2) and Delta-1 (DLL1) to regulate cell-fate determination. Upon ligand activation through the released notch intracellular domain (NICD) it forms a transcriptional activator complex with RBPJ/RBPSUH and activates genes of the enhancer of split locus. Affects the implementation of differentiation, proliferation and apoptotic programs. Involved in angiogenesis; negatively regulates endothelial cell pro
   2062..2739    +  CDS            mRFP1: monomeric derivative of DsRed (Campbell et al., 2002) mammalian codon-optimized
   2756..2773    -  promoter       T7 promoter (fragment): promoter for bacteriophage T7 RNA polymerase
   2778..2912    -  polyA_signal   SV40 poly(A) signal: SV40 polyadenylation signal
   3012..3082    -  LTR            5' LTR (truncated) (fragment): truncated long terminal repeat from Moloney murine sarcoma virus
   3650..3671    +  misc_feature   MCS (fragment): pBluescript multiple cloning site
   4222..4240    -  promoter       T7 promoter: promoter for bacteriophage T7 RNA polymerase
   4243..4400    +  CDS            lacZα (fragment): LacZα fragment of β-galactosidase; lacZ fragment
   4405..4833    +  rep_origin     f1 ori (sequence partly withheld): f1 bacteriophage origin of replication; arrow indicates direction of (+) strand synthesis
   4886..4990    +  promoter       AmpR promoter: bla
   4991..5851    +  CDS            AmpR: β-lactamase; bla; confers resistance to ampicillin, carbenicillin, and related antibiotics
   6022..6610    +  rep_origin     ori: high-copy-number ColE1/pMB1/pBR322/pUC origin of replication
   6793..6885    +  CDS            lacI (fragment): lac repressor; lacI; The lac repressor binds to the lac operator to inhibit transcription in E. coli. This inhibition can be relieved by adding lactose or isopropyl-β-D-thiogalactopyranoside (IPTG).
   6898..6919    +  protein_bind   CAP binding site: CAP binding activates transcription in the presence of cAMP. E. coli catabolite activator protein
   6934..6964    +  promoter       lac promoter: promoter for the E. coli lac operon
   6972..6988    +  protein_bind   lac operator: The lac repressor binds to the lac operator to inhibit transcription in E. coli. This inhibition can be relieved by adding lactose or isopropyl-β-D-thiogalactopyranoside (IPTG). lac repressor encoded by lacI
   7033..7051    +  promoter       T3 promoter: promoter for bacteriophage T3 RNA polymerase
