[The description below was written by a language model from this plasmid's Addgene catalogue record and pLannotate feature annotations shown in this document.]
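Description:
pBT2-4xUAS:NICD-P2A-mRFP is a zebrafish expression plasmid built on the pBT2 backbone, which the feature tables show to be pBluescript-derived. It carries a high-copy ColE1/pUC origin, an f1 origin, an ampicillin resistance gene with its own promoter, lac promoter/operator and lacZα remnants, and flanking T7 and T3 promoters.

The payload is a Gal4-responsive cassette. Annotated UAS fragments (described in the record as four non-repetitive UAS copies, 4xnrUAS) sit upstream of a minimal TATA-box promoter that has low basal activity. This promoter drives the intracellular domain of zebrafish Notch (notch1a). NICD is the released, signalling-active portion of the receptor, which partners with RBPJ to activate Notch target genes, so expressing it alone gives ligand-independent pathway activation. The NICD coding region is joined to monomeric red fluorescent protein mRFP1 through a P2A self-cleaving peptide, so expressing cells produce both proteins from one transcript and can be identified by red fluorescence. The P2A is stated in the catalogue but is not separately annotated; it presumably lies in the short gap between the two coding features. An SV40 polyadenylation signal lies downstream, although it is annotated on the opposite strand.

The cassette is bracketed by an inverted pair of short elements that the automated annotation labels as truncated murine retroviral LTR fragments. The record does not explain their function. The two sequence records also differ: the 9,057 nt full sequence shows about 2.1 kb of Notch coding sequence (matched to the Xenopus homologue), whereas the 7,068 nt record shows only a short notch1a fragment. The construct is intended for Gal4-dependent, tissue-restricted Notch activation in zebrafish, and the associated publication concerns hematopoietic stem and progenitor cell fate.
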