Addgene plasmid #127594: pBT2-4xUAS:NICD-P2A-mRFP
Purpose: Zebrafish NICD was driven by 4xnrUAS, to be co-expressed with mRFP through P2A self-cleaving peptides.
Depositing lab: Longhou Fang. Depositing organization: Houston Methodist. Publication: AIBP-mediated cholesterol efflux instructs hematopoietic stem and progenitor cell fate. Gu Q, Yang X, Lv J, Zhang J, Xia B, Kim JD, Wang R, Xiong F, Meng S, Clements TP, Tandon B, Wagner DS, Diaz MF, Wenzel PL, Miller YI, Traver D, Cooke JP, Li W, Zon LI, Chen K, Bai Y, Fang L. Science. 2019 Mar 8;363(6431):1085-1088. doi: 10.1126/science.aav1749. Epub 2019 Jan 31. PubMed 30705153.
Backbone
  Vector backbone: pBT2
  Vector type: Zebrafish expression
Growth in bacteria
  Bacterial resistance: Ampicillin, 100 μg/mL
  Growth temperature: 37°C
  Growth strain: DH5alpha
  Copy number: High Copy
Gene/Insert
  Gene/Insert name: NICD (alt names: Notch intracellular domain; 4xnr UAS:NICD-P2A-mRFP)
  Species: D. rerio (zebrafish)
  Entrez Gene: notch1a (a.k.a. de, des, n, n1a, not, wu:fc01e02, wu:fc37a0, wu:fc37a05)
  Cloning method: Restriction Enzyme; 5′ cloning site unknown (unknown if destroyed); 3′ cloning site unknown (unknown if destroyed)
  Sequencing primers: 5′ TTGGTCACCTTCAGCTTGG
Terms and licenses: Academic/Nonprofit Terms; Industry Terms: Not Available to Industry
How to cite: pBT2-4xUAS:NICD-P2A-mRFP was a gift from Longhou Fang (Addgene plasmid # 127594 ; http://n2t.net/addgene:127594 ; RRID:Addgene_127594)
